Addgene plasmid #52320: pET-Trx-mSA2
Purpose: Solubly expresses monomeric streptavidin containing S25H mutation in E. coli as a thioredoxin fusion. App Microbiol & Biotech 98, 6285-6295 (2014)
Depositing lab: Sheldon Park. Depositing organization: University at Buffalo (SUNY Buffalo). Publication: Expression and purification of soluble monomeric streptavidin in Escherichia coli. Demonte D, Dundas CM, Park S. Appl Microbiol Biotechnol. 2014;98(14):6285-95. doi: 10.1007/s00253-014-5682-y. Epub 2014 Apr 2. PubMed 24691867.
Backbone
  Vector backbone: pET-MBP
  Total vector size (bp): 6289
  Vector type: Bacterial Expression
Growth in bacteria
  Bacterial resistance: Ampicillin, 100 μg/mL
  Growth temperature: 37°C
  Growth strain: DH5alpha
  Copy number: High Copy
Gene/Insert
  Gene/Insert name: monomeric streptavidin 2 (alt names: mSA2; mSA2.2)
  Species: Synthetic
  Insert size (bp): 357
  Mutation: S25H mutation compared to streptavidin
  Promoter: T7
  Tag / fusion protein: Thioredoxin (N terminal on backbone); His (N terminal on backbone); S tag (N terminal on backbone); TEV site (N terminal on insert); FLAG (C terminal on insert)
  Cloning method: Restriction Enzyme; 5′ cloning site NheI (not destroyed); 3′ cloning site XhoI (not destroyed)
  Sequencing primers: 5′ T7 promoter; 3′ T7 terminator
Terms and licenses: Academic/Nonprofit Terms; Industry Terms: Not Available to Industry
How to cite: pET-Trx-mSA2 was a gift from Sheldon Park (Addgene plasmid # 52320 ; http://n2t.net/addgene:52320 ; RRID:Addgene_52320)
