[The description below was written by a language model from this plasmid's Addgene catalogue record and pLannotate feature annotations shown in this document.]
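Description:
pET-Trx-mSA2 is a 6,289 bp pET-type bacterial expression plasmid (backbone recorded as pET-MBP) for producing soluble monomeric streptavidin in E. coli as a thioredoxin fusion. It replicates from a ColE1/pMB1-family origin. The catalogue lists it as high copy, although the annotated backbone retains the pBR322 bom region and the rop gene, which normally moderates copy number. Selection is by ampicillin through the β-lactamase gene, and an f1 origin is also present. Short tetracycline-resistance fragments flanking the lacI cassette are non-functional remnants of the pBR322 ancestry.

Expression is driven by a T7 promoter followed by a lac operator and the T7 gene 10 ribosome binding site, with the plasmid-borne lacI repressor holding transcription off until IPTG is added. This requires a host that supplies T7 RNA polymerase. The open reading frame begins with E. coli thioredoxin (TrxA) as a solubility partner. According to the catalogue, this is followed by a His tag, an S tag and a TEV protease site that allows the fusion partner to be removed. Next comes the 357 bp synthetic mSA2 insert with a C-terminal FLAG tag, cloned between NheI and XhoI. mSA2 is an engineered streptavidin/rhizavidin-derived monomer carrying the S25H mutation.

The feature table annotates TrxA, the S tag and mSA, but not the N-terminal His tag, the TEV site or FLAG. It does detect a His-tag fragment downstream of the insert, ahead of the T7 terminator, and the record does not show whether this is in frame with the product. The plasmid is intended for expressing and purifying a soluble monovalent biotin-binding protein.
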