Features (pLannotate 1.2.2; 21 found; start..end, strand, type, name):
     12..467     +  rep_origin     f1 ori (sequence partly withheld): f1 bacteriophage origin of replication; arrow indicates direction of (+) strand synthesis
    494..598     +  promoter       AmpR promoter: bla
    599..1459    +  CDS            AmpR: β-lactamase; bla; confers resistance to ampicillin, carbenicillin, and related antibiotics
   1630..2218    +  rep_origin     ori: high-copy-number ColE1/pMB1/pBR322/pUC origin of replication
   2404..2546    -  misc_feature   bom: basis of mobility region from pBR322
   2648..2839    -  CDS            rop: Rop protein, which maintains plasmids at low copy number; rop
   2856..3236    +  CDS            YPB1_ECOLX: Protein predicted: Swiss-Prot protein existence level 4. From Escherichia coli.
   3308..3599    -  CDS            TcR (fragment): tetracycline efflux protein; tet; confers resistance to tetracycline
   3614..3635    -  protein_bind   CAP binding site: CAP binding activates transcription in the presence of cAMP. E. coli catabolite activator protein
   3648..4730    -  CDS            lacI: lac repressor; lacI; The lac repressor binds to the lac operator to inhibit transcription in E. coli. This inhibition can be relieved by adding lactose or isopropyl-β-D-thiogalactopyranoside (IPTG).
   4731..4808    -  promoter       lacI promoter: lacI
   4816..5095    -  CDS            TcR (fragment): tetracycline efflux protein; tet; confers resistance to tetracycline
   5121..5139    +  promoter       T7 promoter: promoter for bacteriophage T7 RNA polymerase
   5140..5164    +  protein_bind   lac operator: The lac repressor binds to the lac operator to inhibit transcription in E. coli. This inhibition can be relieved by adding lactose or isopropyl-β-D-thiogalactopyranoside (IPTG). lac repressor encoded by lacI
   5179..5201    +  RBS            RBS: efficient ribosome binding site from bacteriophage T7 gene 10 (Olins and Rangwala, 1989)
   5209..5535    +  CDS            TrxA: E. coli thioredoxin; trxA
   5608..5652    +  CDS            S-Tag: affinity and epitope tag derived from pancreatic ribonuclease A
   5737..6078    +  CDS            mSA: monomeric streptavidin/rhizavidin hybrid (Lim et al., 2013)
   6133..6150    +  CDS            9xHis (fragment): 9xHis affinity tag
   6160..6209    +  CDS            SET1 (fragment): solubility-enhancement tag derived from T7 phage gene 10B
   6217..6264    +  terminator     T7 terminator: transcription terminator for bacteriophage T7 RNA polymerase
>Addgene plasmid #52320 | pET-Trx-mSA2 | depositor full sequence | sequence record 84861 | pET-Trx-mSA2 sequence 6289 bps
TGGCGAATGGG
[124 nt withheld, positions 12-135]
C
[91 nt withheld, positions 137-227]
A
[49 nt withheld, positions 229-277]
CCTTTGACGTTGGAGTCCACGTTCTTT
[37 nt withheld, positions 305-341]
ACCCTATCTCGGTCTATTCTTTTGATTTATAAGGGATTTTGCCGATTTCGGCCTATTGGTTAAAAAATGA
GCTGATTTAACAAAAATTTAACGCGAATTTTAACAAAATATTAACGTTTACAATTTCAGGTGGCACTTTT
CGGGGAAATGTGCGCGGAACCCCTATTTGTTTATTTTTCTAAATACATTCAAATATGTATCCGCTCATGA
GACAATAACCCTGATAAATGCTTCAATAATATTGAAAAAGGAAGAGTATGAGTATTCAACATTTCCGTGT
CGCCCTTATTCCCTTTTTTGCGGCATTTTGCCTTCCTGTTTTTGCTCACCCAGAAACGCTGGTGAAAGTA
AAAGATGCTGAAGATCAGTTGGGTGCACGAGTGGGTTACATCGAACTGGATCTCAACAGCGGTAAGATCC
TTGAGAGTTTTCGCCCCGAAGAACGTTTTCCAATGATGAGCACTTTTAAAGTTCTGCTATGTGGCGCGGT
ATTATCCCGTATTGACGCCGGGCAAGAGCAACTCGGTCGCCGCATACACTATTCTCAGAATGACTTGGTT
GAGTACTCACCAGTCACAGAAAAGCATCTTACGGATGGCATGACAGTAAGAGAATTATGCAGTGCTGCCA
TAACCATGAGTGATAACACTGCGGCCAACTTACTTCTGACAACGATCGGAGGACCGAAGGAGCTAACCGC
TTTTTTGCACAACATGGGGGATCATGTAACTCGCCTTGATCGTTGGGAACCGGAGCTGAATGAAGCCATA
CCAAACGACGAGCGTGACACCACGATGCCTGCAGCAATGGCAACAACGTTGCGCAAACTATTAACTGGCG
AACTACTTACTCTAGCTTCCCGGCAACAATTAATAGACTGGATGGAGGCGGATAAAGTTGCAGGACCACT
TCTGCGCTCGGCCCTTCCGGCTGGCTGGTTTATTGCTGATAAATCTGGAGCCGGTGAGCGTGGGTCTCGC
GGTATCATTGCAGCACTGGGGCCAGATGGTAAGCCCTCCCGTATCGTAGTTATCTACACGACGGGGAGTC
AGGCAACTATGGATGAACGAAATAGACAGATCGCTGAGATAGGTGCCTCACTGATTAAGCATTGGTAACT
GTCAGACCAAGTTTACTCATATATACTTTAGATTGATTTAAAACTTCATTTTTAATTTAAAAGGATCTAG
GTGAAGATCCTTTTTGATAATCTCATGACCAAAATCCCTTAACGTGAGTTTTCGTTCCACTGAGCGTCAG
ACCCCGTAGAAAAGATCAAAGGATCTTCTTGAGATCCTTTTTTTCTGCGCGTAATCTGCTGCTTGCAAAC
AAAAAAACCACCGCTACCAGCGGTGGTTTGTTTGCCGGATCAAGAGCTACCAACTCTTTTTCCGAAGGTA
ACTGGCTTCAGCAGAGCGCAGATACCAAATACTGTCCTTCTAGTGTAGCCGTAGTTAGGCCACCACTTCA
AGAACTCTGTAGCACCGCCTACATACCTCGCTCTGCTAATCCTGTTACCAGTGGCTGCTGCCAGTGGCGA
TAAGTCGTGTCTTACCGGGTTGGACTCAAGACGATAGTTACCGGATAAGGCGCAGCGGTCGGGCTGAACG
GGGGGTTCGTGCACACAGCCCAGCTTGGAGCGAACGACCTACACCGAACTGAGATACCTACAGCGTGAGC
TATGAGAAAGCGCCACGCTTCCCGAAGGGAGAAAGGCGGACAGGTATCCGGTAAGCGGCAGGGTCGGAAC
AGGAGAGCGCACGAGGGAGCTTCCAGGGGGAAACGCCTGGTATCTTTATAGTCCTGTCGGGTTTCGCCAC
CTCTGACTTGAGCGTCGATTTTTGTGATGCTCGTCAGGGGGGCGGAGCCTATGGAAAAACGCCAGCAACG
CGGCCTTTTTACGGTTCCTGGCCTTTTGCTGGCCTTTTGCTCACATGTTCTTTCCTGCGTTATCCCCTGA
TTCTGTGGATAACCGTATTACCGCCTTTGAGTGAGCTGATACCGCTCGCCGCAGCCGAACGACCGAGCGC
AGCGAGTCAGTGAGCGAGGAAGCGGAAGAGCGCCTGATGCGGTATTTTCTCCTTACGCATCTGTGCGGTA
TTTCACACCGCATATATGGTGCACTCTCAGTACAATCTGCTCTGATGCCGCATAGTTAAGCCAGTATACA
CTCCGCTATCGCTACGTGACTGGGTCATGGCTGCGCCCCGACACCCGCCAACACCCGCTGACGCGCCCTG
ACGGGCTTGTCTGCTCCCGGCATCCGCTTACAGACAAGCTGTGACCGTCTCCGGGAGCTGCATGTGTCAG
AGGTTTTCACCGTCATCACCGAAACGCGCGAGGCAGCTGCGGTAAAGCTCATCAGCGTGGTCGTGAAGCG
ATTCACAGATGTCTGCCTGTTCATCCGCGTCCAGCTCGTTGAGTTTCTCCAGAAGCGTTAATGTCTGGCT
TCTGATAAAGCGGGCCATGTTAAGGGCGGTTTTTTCCTGTTTGGTCACTGATGCCTCCGTGTAAGGGGGA
TTTCTGTTCATGGGGGTAATGATACCGATGAAACGAGAGAGGATGCTCACGATACGGGTTACTGATGATG
AACATGCCCGGTTACTGGAACGTTGTGAGGGTAAACAACTGGCGGTATGGATGCGGCGGGACCAGAGAAA
AATCACTCAGGGTCAATGCCAGCGCTTCGTTAATACAGATGTAGGTGTTCCACAGGGTAGCCAGCAGCAT
CCTGCGATGCAGATCCGGAACATAATGGTGCAGGGCGCTGACTTCCGCGTTTCCAGACTTTACGAAACAC
GGAAACCGAAGACCATTCATGTTGTTGCTCAGGTCGCAGACGTTTTGCAGCAGCAGTCGCTTCACGTTCG
CTCGCGTATCGGTGATTCATTCTGCTAACCAGTAAGGCAACCCCGCCAGCCTAGCCGGGTCCTCAACGAC
AGGAGCACGATCATGCGCACCCGTGGGGCCGCCATGCCGGCGATAATGGCCTGCTTCTCGCCGAAACGTT
TGGTGGCGGGACCAGTGACGAAGGCTTGAGCGAGGGCGTGCAAGATTCCGAATACCGCAAGCGACAGGCC
GATCATCGTCGCGCTCCAGCGAAAGCGGTCCTCGCCGAAAATGACCCAGAGCGCTGCCGGCACCTGTCCT
ACGAGTTGCATGATAAAGAAGACAGTCATAAGTGCGGCGACGATAGTCATGCCCCGCGCCCACCGGAAGG
AGCTGACTGGGTTGAAGGCTCTCAAGGGCATCGGTCGAGATCCCGGTGCCTAATGAGTGAGCTAACTTAC
ATTAATTGCGTTGCGCTCACTGCCCGCTTTCCAGTCGGGAAACCTGTCGTGCCAGCTGCATTAATGAATC
GGCCAACGCGCGGGGAGAGGCGGTTTGCGTATTGGGCGCCAGGGTGGTTTTTCTTTTCACCAGTGAGACG
GGCAACAGCTGATTGCCCTTCACCGCCTGGCCCTGAGAGAGTTGCAGCAAGCGGTCCACGCTGGTTTGCC
CCAGCAGGCGAAAATCCTGTTTGATGGTGGTTAACGGCGGGATATAACATGAGCTGTCTTCGGTATCGTC
GTATCCCACTACCGAGATGTCCGCACCAACGCGCAGCCCGGACTCGGTAATGGCGCGCATTGCGCCCAGC
GCCATCTGATCGTTGGCAACCAGCATCGCAGTGGGAACGATGCCCTCATTCAGCATTTGCATGGTTTGTT
GAAAACCGGACATGGCACTCCAGTCGCCTTCCCGTTCCGCTATCGGCTGAATTTGATTGCGAGTGAGATA
TTTATGCCAGCCAGCCAGACGCAGACGCGCCGAGACAGAACTTAATGGGCCCGCTAACAGCGCGATTTGC
TGGTGACCCAATGCGACCAGATGCTCCACGCCCAGTCGCGTACCGTCTTCATGGGAGAAAATAATACTGT
TGATGGGTGTCTGGTCAGAGACATCAAGAAATAACGCCGGAACATTAGTGCAGGCAGCTTCCACAGCAAT
GGCATCCTGGTCATCCAGCGGATAGTTAATGATCAGCCCACTGACGCGTTGCGCGAGAAGATTGTGCACC
GCCGCTTTACAGGCTTCGACGCCGCTTCGTTCTACCATCGACACCACCACGCTGGCACCCAGTTGATCGG
CGCGAGATTTAATCGCCGCGACAATTTGCGACGGCGCGTGCAGGGCCAGACTGGAGGTGGCAACGCCAAT
CAGCAACGACTGTTTGCCCGCCAGTTGTTGTGCCACGCGGTTGGGAATGTAATTCAGCTCCGCCATCGCC
GCTTCCACTTTTTCCCGCGTTTTCGCAGAAACGTGGCTGGCCTGGTTCACCACGCGGGAAACGGTCTGAT
AAGAGACACCGGCATACTCTGCGACATCGTATAACGTTACTGGTTTCACATTCACCACCCTGAATTGACT
CTCTTCCGGGCGCTATCATGCCATACCGCGAAAGGTTTTGCGCCATTCGATGGTGTCCGGGATCTCGACG
CTCTCCCTTATGCGACTCCTGCATTAGGAAGCAGCCCAGTAGTAGGTTGAGGCCGTTGAGCACCGCCGCC
GCAAGGAATGGTGCATGCAAGGAGATGGCGCCCAACAGTCCCCCGGCCACGGGGCCTGCCACCATACCCA
CGCCGAAACAAGCGCTCATGAGCCCGAAGTGGCGAGCCCGATCTTCCCCATCGGTGATGTCGGCGATATA
GGCGCCAGCAACCGCACCTGTGGCGCCGGTGATGCCGGCCACGATGCGTCCGGCGTAGAGGATCGAGATC
GATCTCGATCCCGCGAAATTAATACGACTCACTATAGGGGAATTGTGAGCGGATAACAATTCCCCTCTAG
AAATAATTTTGTTTAACTTTAAGAAGGAGATATACATATGAGCGATAAAATTATTCACCTGACTGACGAC
AGTTTTGACACGGATGTACTCAAAGCGGACGGGGCGATCCTCGTCGATTTCTGGGCAGAGTGGTGCGGTC
CGTGCAAAATGATCGCCCCGATTCTGGATGAAATCGCTGACGAATATCAGGGCAAACTGACCGTTGCAAA
ACTGAACATCGATCAAAACCCTGGCACTGCGCCGAAATATGGCATCCGTGGTATCCCGACTCTGCTGCTG
TTCAAAAACGGTGAAGTGGCGGCAACCAAAGTGGGTGCACTGTCTAAAGGTCAGTTGAAAGAGTTCCTCG
ACGCTAACCTGGCCGGTTCTGGTTCTGGCCATATGCACCATCATCATCATCATTCTTCTGGTCTGGTGCC
ACGCGGTTCTGGTATGAAAGAAACCGCTGCTGCTAAATTCGAACGCCAGCACATGGACAGCCCAGATCTG
GGTACCGACGACGACGACAAGGCCATGGCTGATATCGGATCCGAATTCGCTAGCGAGAACCTGTATTTCC
AGGGCGCGGAAGCGGGTATCACCGGCACGTGGTACAACCAGCATGGTTCTACCTTCACCGTTACCGCGGG
TGCGGACGGTAACCTGACCGGTCAGTACGAAAACCGTGCGCAGGGCACTGGTTGCCAGAACTCTCCGTAC
ACCCTGACCGGTCGTTACAACGGTACCAAACTGGAATGGCGTGTTGAATGGAACAACTCTACCGAAAACT
GCCACTCTCGTACCGAATGGCGTGGTCAGTACCAGGGTGGTGCGGAAGCGCGTATCAACACCCAGTGGAA
CCTGACCTACGAAGGTGGTTCTGGTCCGGCGACCGAACAGGGTCAGGACACCTTCACCAAAGTTAAACCG
TCTGCGGCGTCTGGATCCGACTACAAGGACGATGACGACAAGTAACTCGAGCACCACCACCACCACCACT
GAGATCCGGCTGCTAACAAAGCCCGAAAGGAAGCTGAGTTGGCTGCTGCCACCGCTGAGCAATAACTAGC
ATAACCCCTTGGGGCCTCTAAACGGGTCTTGAGGGGTTTTTTGCTGAAAGGAGGAACTATATCCGGAT
