>Addgene plasmid #52320 | pET-Trx-mSA2 | addgene partial sequence | sequence record 91671 | T7 5'-TAATACGACTCACTATAGGG-3'
ACTTTAAGAAGGAGATATACATATGAGCGATAAAATTATTCACCTGACTGACGACAGTTTTGACACGGAT
GTACTCAAAGCGGACGGGGCGATCCTCGTCGATTTCTGGGCAGAGTGGTGCGGTCCGTGCAAAATGATCG
CCCCGATTCTGGATGAAATCGCTGACGAATATCAGGGCAAACTGACCGTTGCAAAACTGAACATCGATCA
AAACCCTGGCACTGCGCCGAAATATGGCATCCGTGGTATCCCGACTCTGCTGCTGTTCAAAAACGGTGAA
GTGGCGGCAACCAAAGTGGGTGCACTGTCTAAAGGTCAGTTGAAAGAGTTCCTCGACGCTAACCTGGCCG
GTTCTGGTTCTGGCCATATGCACCATCATCATCATCATTCTTCTGGTCTGGTGCCACGCGGTTCTGGTAT
GAAAGAAACCGCTGCTGCTAAATTCGAACGCCAGCACATGGACAGCCCAGATCTGGGTACCGACGACGAC
GACAAGGCCATGGCTGATATCGGATCCGAATTCGCTAGCGAGAACCTGTATTTCCAGGGCGCGGAAGCGG
GTATCACCGGCACGTGGTACAACCAGCATGGTTCTACCTTCACCGTTACCGCGGGTGCGGACGGTAACCT
GACCGGTCAGTACGAAAACCGTGCGCAGGGCACTGGTTGCCAGAACTCTCCGTACACCCTGACCGGTCGT
TACAACGGTACCAAACTGGAATGGCGTGTTGAATGGAACAACTCTACCGAAAACTGCCACTCTCGTACCG
AATGGCGTGGTCAGTACCAGGGTGGTGCGGAAGCGCGTATCAACACCCAGTGGAACCTGACCTACGAAGG
TGGTTCTGGTCCGGCGACCGAACAGGGTCAGGACACCTTCACCAAAGTTAAACCGTCTGCGGCGTCTGGA
