>Addgene plasmid #52320 | pET-Trx-mSA2 | addgene partial sequence | sequence record 91672 | T7term 5'-GCTAGTTATTGCTCAGCGG-3'
TTGTTAGCAGCCGGATCTCAGTGGTGGTGGTGGTGGTGCTCGAGTTACTTGTCGTCATCGTCCTTGTAGT
CGGATCCAGACGCCGCAGACGGTTTAACTTTGGTGAAGGTGTCCTGACCCTGTTCGGTCGCCGGACCAGA
ACCACCTTCGTAGGTCAGGTTCCACTGGGTGTTGATACGCGCTTCCGCACCACCCTGGTACTGACCACGC
CATTCGGTACGAGAGTGGCAGTTTTCGGTAGAGTTGTTCCATTCAACACGCCATTCCAGTTTGGTACCGT
TGTAACGACCGGTCAGGGTGTACGGAGAGTTCTGGCAACCAGTGCCCTGCGCACGGTTTTCGTACTGACC
GGTCAGGTTACCGTCCGCACCCGCGGTAACGGTGAAGGTAGAACCATGCTGGTTGTACCACGTGCCGGTG
ATACCCGCTTCCGCGCCCTGGAAATACAGGTTCTCGCTAGCGAATTCGGATCCGATATCAGCCATGGCCT
TGTCGTCGTCGTCGGTACCCAGATCTGGGCTGTCCATGTGCTGGCGTTCGAATTTAGCAGCAGCGGTTTC
TTTCATACCAGAACCGCGTGGCACCAGACCAGAAGAATGATGATGATGATGGTGCATATGGCCAGAACCA
GAACCGGCCAGGTTAGCGTCGAGGAACTCTTTCAACTGACCTTTAGACAGTGCACCCACTTTGGTTGCCG
CCACTTCACCGTTTTTGAACAGCAGCAGAGTCGGGATACCACGGATGCCATATTTCGGCGCAGTGCCAGG
GTTTTGATCGATGTTCAGTTTTGCAACGGTCAGTTTGCCCTGATATTCGTCAGCGATTTCATCCAGAATC
GGGGCGATCATTTTGCACGGACCGCACCACTCTGCCCAGAAATCGACGAGGATCGCCCCGTCCGCTTTGA
GTACATCCGTGTCAAA
